>Addgene plasmid #209293 | 9ao-SOD2-3xHA-TALE(ND4-Left)-Nt.BspD6I(C) | addgene full sequence | sequence record 414911 | Addgene NGS Result
ATATGCCAAGTACGCCCCCTATTGACGTCAATGACGGTAAATGGCCCGCCTGGCATTATGCCCAGTACAT
GACCTTATGGGACTTTCCTACTTGGCAGTACATCTACGTATTAGTCATCGCTATTACCATGGTGATGCGG
TTTTGGCAGTACATCAATGGGCGTGGATAGCGGTTTGACTCACGGGGATTTCCAAGTCTCCACCCCATTG
ACGTCAATGGGAGTTTGTTTTGGCACCAAAATCAACGGGACTTTCCAAAATGTCGTAACAACTCCGCCCC
ATTGACGCAAATGGGCGGTAGGCGTGTACGGTGGGAGGTCTATATAAGCAGAGCTGGTTTAGTGAACCGT
CAGATCCGCTAGAGATCCGCGGCCGCTAATACGACTCACTATAGGGAGACCCAAGCTGGCTAGCACCGCC
GCCACCATGGCCCTGTCCCGTGCGGTTTGTGGCACCTCCCGTCAACTGGCTCCGGTTCTGGGTTATCTGG
GTTCCCGTCAAAAACACTCCCTGCCGGACTACCCGTATGATGTTCCGGATTACGCTGGCTACCCATACGA
CGTCCCAGACTACGCTGGCTACCCATACGACGTCCCAGACTACGCTATGGACATCGCGGACCTCAGGACG
CTGGGCTACAGCCAGCAACAGCAAGAGAAGATCAAGCCCAAAGTAAGGAGCACCGTGGCCCAGCACCACG
AGGCCCTGGTGGGTCACGGCTTCACCCACGCGCATATCGTTGCTCTGAGCCAACATCCCGCAGCTCTGGG
TACCGTTGCGGTGAAGTATCAGGACATGATCGCGGCACTGCCTGAAGCTACACACGAAGCCATAGTGGGC
GTTGGCAAGCAGTGGAGCGGTGCCAGAGCGCTTGAGGCACTGTTGACGGTGGCTGGCGAGCTGAGGGGAC
CGCCACTGCAACTGGACACCGGCCAACTGCTGAAGATCGCCAAGAGGGGAGGCGTGACGGCGGTGGAGGC
CGTGCATGCCTGGAGGAACGCACTGACCGGCGCGCCCCTGAACCTGACACCAGAGCAAGTAGTGGCTATT
GCAAGTAACAACGGTGGCAAACAAGCGCTGGAGACCGTGCAGAGGCTCCTTCCGGTGCTCTGCCAAGCAC
ACGGTCTCACTCCGGAACAGGTGGTCGCAATCGCGAGCCACGACGGCGGCAAGCAAGCCCTTGAGACAGT
CCAAAGACTTTTGCCTGTCCTTTGTCAGGCGCATGGCCTTACGCCTGAGCAAGTCGTTGCGATCGCCTCC
AACGGCGGCGGAAAACAGGCTTTGGAAACCGTGCAGCGGTTGCTGCCCGTTTTGTGCCAAGCCCACGGAT
TGACCCCCGAACAGGTTGTAGCCATAGCTTCTAACATCGGAGGTAAGCAGGCACTGGAAACCGTGCAGCG
CCTGCTCCCAGTACTGTGTCAGGCTCATGGGCTGACACCAGAGCAAGTAGTGGCTATTGCAAGTAACAAC
GGTGGCAAACAAGCGCTGGAGACCGTGCAGAGGCTCCTTCCGGTGCTCTGCCAAGCACACGGTCTCACTC
CGGAACAGGTGGTCGCAATCGCGAGCAACGGCGGCGGCAAGCAAGCCCTTGAGACAGTCCAAAGACTTTT
GCCTGTCCTTTGTCAGGCGCATGGCCTTACGCCTGAGCAAGTCGTTGCGATCGCCTCCAACATCGGCGGA
AAACAGGCTTTGGAAACCGTGCAGCGGTTGCTGCCCGTTTTGTGCCAAGCCCACGGATTGACCCCCGAAC
AGGTTGTAGCCATAGCTTCTAACATCGGAGGTAAGCAGGCACTGGAAACCGTGCAGCGCCTGCTCCCAGT
ACTGTGTCAGGCTCATGGGCTCACTCCGGAACAGGTGGTCGCAATCGCGAGCCACGACGGCGGCAAGCAA
GCCCTTGAGACAGTCCAAAGACTTTTGCCTGTCCTTTGTCAGGCGCATGGCCTTACGCCTGAGCAAGTCG
TTGCGATCGCCTCCCACGACGGCGGAAAACAGGCTTTGGAAACCGTGCAGCGGTTGCTGCCCGTTTTGTG
CCAAGCCCACGGATTGACCCCCGAACAGGTTGTAGCCATAGCTTCTAACATCGGAGGTAAGCAGGCACTG
GAAACCGTGCAGCGCCTGCTCCCAGTACTGTGTCAGGCTCATGGGCTGACACCAGAGCAAGTAGTGGCTA
TTGCAAGTCACGACGGTGGCAAACAAGCGCTGGAGACCGTGCAGAGGCTCCTTCCGGTGCTCTGCCAAGC
ACACGGTCTCACTCCGGAACAGGTGGTCGCAATCGCGAGCAACAACGGCGGCAAGCAAGCCCTTGAGACA
GTCCAAAGACTTTTGCCTGTCCTTTGTCAGGCGCATGGCCTTACGCCTGAGCAAGTCGTTGCGATCGCCT
CCAACGGCGGCGGAAAACAGGCTTTGGAAACCGTGCAGCGGTTGCTGCCCGTTTTGTGCCAAGCCCACGG
ATTGACCCCCGAACAGGTTGTAGCCATAGCTTCTAACGGCGGAGGTAAGCAGGCACTGGAAACCGTGCAG
CGCCTGCTCCCAGTACTGTGTCAGGCTCATGGGCTGACACCAGAGCAAGTAGTGGCTATTGCAAGTCACG
ACGGTGGCAAACAAGCGCTGGAGACCGTGCAGAGGCTCCTTCCGGTGCTCTGCCAAGCACACGGTCTGAC
ACCAGAGCAAGTAGTGGCTATTGCAAGTAACGGCGGTGGCAAACAAGCGCTGGAGAGCATCGTGGCCCAG
CTGAGCAGACCCGACCCTGCCCTCGCCGCTCTGACCAACGACCACCTGGTGGCCCTGGCTTGCCTCGGGG
GCAGGCCAGCTCTTGACGCCGTGAAGAAGGGCCTTGGTGGATCCCGGCAGCTGGAGGAGGTGATTGATCT
GCTGGAGGTGTACCATGAGAAGAAGAACGTGATCGAGGAGAAGATCAAGGCCCGGTTTATCGCCAACAAG
AACACCGTGTTCGAGTGGCTGACATGGAACGGCTTCATTATTCTGGGCAATGCCCTCGAGTACAAGAATA
ATTTCGTGATCGATGAAGAGCTGCAGCCCGTGACACACGCTGCCGGCAACCAGCCTGATATGGAGATTAT
CTACGAGGACTTTATTGTGCTGGGCGAAGTGACCACATCAAAGGGGGCCACACAGTTTAAGATGGAGTCT
GAGCCAGTCACTCGCCACTACCTGAACAAAAAGAAGGAGCTGGAAAAACAGGGCGTGGAGAAGGAACTGT
ATTGCCTGTTCATCGCCCCTGAAATCAACAAAAACACCTTTGAGGAGTTTATGAAGTACAACATCGTGCA
GAACACCAGGATCATCCCTCTGTCTCTGAAGCAGTTCAACATGCTGCTGATGGTGCAGAAGAAGCTGATC
GAAAAAGGCCGCAGACTGTCCAGCTACGACATTAAGAACCTGATGGTGAGCCTGTACCGGACCACAATCG
AGTGCGAAAGAAAGTACACCCAGATTAAAGCCGGCCTGGAGGAAACCCTGAATAACTGGGTGGTGGACAA
GGAGGTGAGATTTTAGTGATAAACCACGATCGTTATGCTGATCATACCCTAATGATCCCAGCAAGATAAT
GTCCTGTCTTCTAAGATGTGCATCAAGCCTGGTACATACTGAAAACCCTATAAGGTCCTGGATAATTTTT
GTTTGATTATTCATTGAAGAAACATTTATTTTCCAATTGTGTGAAGTTTTTGACTGTTAATAAAAGAATC
TGTCAACCATCAAAACCGGTGTTTAAACGAAGACAATAGCAGGCATGCTGGGGATGCGGTGGGCTCTATG
GCTTCTGAGGCGGAAAGAACCAGCTGGGGCTCGATACCGTCGACCTCTAGCTAGAGCTTGGCGTAATCAT
GGTCATAGCTGTTTCCTGTGTGAAATTGTTATCCGCTCACAATTCCACACAACATACGAGCCGGAAGCAT
AAAGTGTAAAGCCTAGGGTGCCTAATGAGTGAGCTAACTCACATTAATTGCGTTGCGCTCACTGCCCGCT
TTCCAGTCGGGAAACCTGTCGTGCCAGCTGCATTAATGAATCGGCCAACGCGCGGGGAGAGGCGGTTTGC
GTATTGGGCGCTCTTCCGCTTCCTCGCTCACTGACTCGCTGCGCTCGGTCGTTCGGCTGCGGCGAGCGGT
ATCAGCTCACTCAAAGGCGGTAATACGGTTATCCACAGAATCAGGGGATAACGCAGGAAAGAACATGTGA
GCAAAAGGCCAGCAAAAGGCCAGGAACCGTAAAAAGGCCGCGTTGCTGGCGTTTTTCCATAGGCTCCGCC
CCCCTGACGAGCATCACAAAAATCGACGCTCAAGTCAGAGGTGGCGAAACCCGACAGGACTATAAAGATA
CCAGGCGTTTCCCCCTGGAAGCTCCCTCGTGCGCTCTCCTGTTCCGACCCTGCCGCTTACCGGATACCTG
TCCGCCTTTCTCCCTTCGGGAAGCGTGGCGCTTTCTCATAGCTCACGCTGTAGGTATCTCAGTTCGGTGT
AGGTCGTTCGCTCCAAGCTGGGCTGTGTGCACGAACCCCCCGTTCAGCCCGACCGCTGCGCCTTATCCGG
TAACTATCGTCTTGAGTCCAACCCGGTAAGACACGACTTATCGCCACTGGCAGCAGCCACTGGTAACAGG
ATTAGCAGAGCGAGGTATGTAGGCGGTGCTACAGAGTTCTTGAAGTGGTGGCCTAACTACGGCTACACTA
GAAGAACAGTATTTGGTATCTGCGCTCTGCTGAAGCCAGTTACCTTCGGAAAAAGAGTTGGTAGCTCTTG
ATCCGGCAAACAAACCACCGCTGGTAGCGGTGGTTTTTTTGTTTGCAAGCAGCAGATTACGCGCAGAAAA
AAAGGATCTCAAGAAGATCCTTTGATCTTTTCTACGGGGTCTGACGCTCAGTGGAACGAAAACTCACGTT
AAGGGATTTTGGTCATGAGATTATCAAAAAGGATCTTCACCTAGATCCTTTTAAATTAAAAATGAAGTTT
TAAATCAATCTAAAGTATATATGAGTAAACTTGGTCTGACAGTTACCAATGCTTAATCAGTGAGGCACCT
ATCTCAGCGATCTGTCTATTTCGTTCATCCATAGTTGCCTGACTCCCCGTCGTGTAGATAACTACGATAC
GGGAGGGCTTACCATCTGGCCCCAGTGCTGCAATGATACCGCGAGACCCACGCTCACCGGCTCCAGATTT
ATCAGCAATAAACCAGCCAGCCGGAAGGGCCGAGCGCAGAAGTGGTCCTGCAACTTTATCCGCCTCCATC
CAGTCTATTAATTGTTGCCGGGAAGCTAGAGTAAGTAGTTCGCCAGTTAATAGTTTGCGCAACGTTGTTG
CCATTGCTACAGGCATCGTGGTGTCACGCTCGTCGTTTGGTATGGCTTCATTCAGCTCCGGTTCCCAACG
ATCAAGGCGAGTTACATGATCCCCCATGTTGTGCAAAAAAGCGGTTAGCTCCTTCGGTCCTCCGATCGTT
GTCAGAAGTAAGTTGGCCGCAGTGTTATCACTCATGGTTATGGCAGCACTGCATAATTCTCTTACTGTCA
TGCCATCCGTAAGATGCTTTTCTGTGACTGGTGAGTACTCAACCAAGTCATTCTGAGAATAGTGTATGCG
GCGACCGAGTTGCTCTTGCCCGGCGTCAATACGGGATAATACCGCGCCACATAGCAGAACTTTAAAAGTG
CTCATCATTGGAAAACGTTCTTCGGGGCGAAAACTCTCAAGGATCTTACCGCTGTTGAGATCCAGTTCGA
TGTAACCCACTCGTGCACCCAACTGATCTTCAGCATCTTTTACTTTCACCAGCGTTTCTGGGTGAGCAAA
AACAGGAAGGCAAAATGCCGCAAAAAAGGGAATAAGGGCGACACGGAAATGTTGAATACTCATACTCTTC
CTTTTTCAATATTATTGAAGCATTTATCAGGGTTATTGTCTCATGAGCGGATACATATTTGAATGTATTT
AGAAAAATAAACAAATAGGGGTTCCGCGCACATTTCCCCGAAAAGTGCCACCTGACGTCGACGGATCGGG
AGATCGATCTCCCGATCCCCTAGGGTCGACTCTCAGTACAATCTGCTCTGATGCCGCATAGTTAAGCCAG
TATCTGCTCCCTGCTTGTGTGTTGGAGGTCGCTGAGTAGTGCGCGAGCAAAATTTAAGCTACAACAAGGC
AAGGCTTGACCGACAATTGCATGAAGAATCTGCTTAGGGTTAGGCGTTTTGCGCTGCTTCGCGATGTACG
GGCCAGATATACGCGTTGACATTGATTATTGACTAGTTATTAATAGTAATCAATTACGGGGTCATTAGTT
CATAGCCCATATATGGAGTTCCGCGTTACATAACTTACGGTAAATGGCCCGCCTGGCTGACCGCCCAACG
ACCCCCGCCCATTGACGTCAATAATGACGTATGTTCCCATAGTAACGCCAATAGGGACTTTCCATTGACG
TCAATGGGTGGAGTATTTACGGTAAACTGCCCACTTGGCAGTACATCAAGTGTATC
Features (pLannotate 1.2.2; 17 found; start..end, strand, type, name):
    132..335     +  promoter       CMV promoter: human cytomegalovirus (CMV) immediate early promoter
    377..395     +  promoter       T7 promoter: promoter for bacteriophage T7 RNA polymerase
    433..531     +  CDS            SOD2 (fragment): SODM_HUMAN - Experimental evidence at protein level: Swiss-Prot protein existence level 1. Destroys superoxide anion radicals which are normally produced within the cells and which are toxic to biological systems. From Homo sapiens (Human).
    619..1125    +  CDS            avrBs3 (fragment): AVRB3_XANEU - Experimental evidence at protein level: Swiss-Prot protein existence level 1. Avirulence protein. Acts as a transcription factor in C.annuum plants. In susceptible plants lacking the Bs3 resistance gene induces expression of a number of genes, including genes homologous to a family of auxin-induced genes, alpha-expansin genes, pectate lyase, anthocyanidin glucoside rhamnosyl transferase and at least one transcription factor, UPA20. Their expression leads to plant hypertrophy in mesophyll cells, probably mainly mediated by UPA20 (PubMed:17962565). In resistant plants induces the h
   2716..2835    +  CDS            avrBs3 (fragment): AVRB3_XANEU - Experimental evidence at protein level: Swiss-Prot protein existence level 1. Avirulence protein. Acts as a transcription factor in C.annuum plants. In susceptible plants lacking the Bs3 resistance gene induces expression of a number of genes, including genes homologous to a family of auxin-induced genes, alpha-expansin genes, pectate lyase, anthocyanidin glucoside rhamnosyl transferase and at least one transcription factor, UPA20. Their expression leads to plant hypertrophy in mesophyll cells, probably mainly mediated by UPA20 (PubMed:17962565). In resistant plants induces the h
   3739..3781    +  polyA_signal   bGH poly(A) signal (fragment): bovine growth hormone polyadenylation signal
   3785..3806    +  promoter       SV40 promoter (fragment): SV40 enhancer and early promoter
   3811..3827    +  misc_feature   MCS (fragment): pBluescript multiple cloning site
   3876..3892    -  protein_bind   lac operator: The lac repressor binds to the lac operator to inhibit transcription in E. coli. This inhibition can be relieved by adding lactose or isopropyl-β-D-thiogalactopyranoside (IPTG). lac repressor encoded by lacI
   3900..3930    -  promoter       lac promoter: promoter for the E. coli lac operon
   3945..3966    -  protein_bind   CAP binding site: CAP binding activates transcription in the presence of cAMP. E. coli catabolite activator protein
   3979..4071    -  CDS            lacI (fragment): lac repressor; lacI; The lac repressor binds to the lac operator to inhibit transcription in E. coli. This inhibition can be relieved by adding lactose or isopropyl-β-D-thiogalactopyranoside (IPTG).
   4254..4842    -  rep_origin     ori: high-copy-number ColE1/pMB1/pBR322/pUC origin of replication
   5013..5873    -  CDS            AmpR: β-lactamase; bla; confers resistance to ampicillin, carbenicillin, and related antibiotics
   5874..5978    -  promoter       AmpR promoter: bla
   6049..6093    -  misc_feature   bom (fragment): basis of mobility region from pBR322
   6248..131     +  enhancer       CMV enhancer (across the origin): human cytomegalovirus immediate early enhancer
