[The description below was written by a language model from this plasmid's Addgene catalogue record and pLannotate feature annotations shown in this document.]
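Description:
9ao-SOD2-3xHA-TALE(ND4-Left)-Nt.BspD6I(C) is a 6,496-nt mammalian expression plasmid on a pCMV backbone that encodes one component of the mitoBE mitochondrial base-editing system, directed at the human mitochondrial ND4 gene. It is propagated in E. coli as a high-copy plasmid through a ColE1/pUC-type origin and selected with ampicillin via the β-lactamase gene and its native promoter. Small remnants of lac regulatory sequences, a pBluescript-type multiple cloning site, a pBR322 bom fragment and an SV40 promoter fragment are backbone leftovers. No mammalian selection marker is annotated.

Expression is driven by the CMV immediate-early enhancer and promoter, with a T7 promoter just upstream of the coding region and a bGH polyadenylation signal (annotated as only a fragment) downstream. The open reading frame begins with a short N-terminal fragment of human SOD2, which by its position and the construct's purpose presumably acts as a mitochondrial targeting sequence to import the fusion into the matrix. According to the construct name, this is followed by a 3xHA epitope tag for detection, which is not annotated in the feature table. Next come two fragments matching Xanthomonas AvrBs3, which correspond to the N- and C-terminal flanks of a TALE DNA-binding scaffold. The unannotated stretch between them presumably holds the repeat array programmed for the "left" ND4 target site. The region between the TALE C-terminus and the polyA signal is also unannotated and, per the name, should encode Nt.BspD6I(C), a nickase-derived domain. The record does not say what the "(C)" denotes.

The construct is used for strand-selective base editing of human mitochondrial DNA at ND4. The "Left" designation implies a partner construct for the paired site, though none is described here.
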