Addgene plasmid #209293: 9ao-SOD2-3xHA-TALE(ND4-Left)-Nt.BspD6I(C)
Purpose: mitoBE expression vector, target mtND4 gene.
Depositing lab: Wensheng Wei. Depositing organization: Peking University. Publication: Strand-selective base editing of human mitochondrial DNA using mitoBEs. Yi Z, Zhang X, Tang W, Yu Y, Wei X, Zhang X, Wei W. Nat Biotechnol. 2023 May 22. doi: 10.1038/s41587-023-01791-y. PubMed 37217751.
Backbone
  Vector backbone: pCMV
  Vector type: Mammalian Expression
Growth in bacteria
  Bacterial resistance: Ampicillin, 100 μg/mL
  Growth temperature: 37°C
  Growth strain: DH5alpha
  Copy number: High Copy
Gene/Insert
  Gene/Insert name: SOD2-3xHA-TALE(ND4-Left)-Nt.BspD6I(C)
  Species: H. sapiens (human)
Terms and licenses: Academic/Nonprofit Terms; Industry Terms: Not Available to Industry
How to cite: 9ao-SOD2-3xHA-TALE(ND4-Left)-Nt.BspD6I(C) was a gift from Wensheng Wei (Addgene plasmid # 209293 ; http://n2t.net/addgene:209293 ; RRID:Addgene_209293)
